>Addgene plasmid #147740 | pcDNA3.1-MS2-HA-HsStaufen1-T3_V | depositor full sequence | sequence record 290187 | Full Sequence
GACGGATCGGGAGATCTCCCGATCCCCTATGGTGCACTCTCAGTACAATCTGCTCTGATGCCGCATAGTT
AAGCCAGTATCTGCTCCCTGCTTGTGTGTTGGAGGTCGCTGAGTAGTGCGCGAGCAAAATTTAAGCTACA
ACAAGGCAAGGCTTGACCGACAATTGCATGAAGAATCTGCTTAGGGTTAGGCGTTTTGCGCTGCTTCGCG
ATGTACGGGCCAGATATACGCGTTGACATTGATTATTGACTAGTTATTAATAGTAATCAATTACGGGGTC
ATTAGTTCATAGCCCATATATGGAGTTCCGCGTTACATAACTTACGGTAAATGGCCCGCCTGGCTGACCG
CCCAACGACCCCCGCCCATTGACGTCAATAATGACGTATGTTCCCATAGTAACGCCAATAGGGACTTTCC
ATTGACGTCAATGGGTGGAGTATTTACGGTAAACTGCCCACTTGGCAGTACATCAAGTGTATCATATGCC
AAGTACGCCCCCTATTGACGTCAATGACGGTAAATGGCCCGCCTGGCATTATGCCCAGTACATGACCTTA
TGGGACTTTCCTACTTGGCAGTACATCTACGTATTAGTCATCGCTATTACCATGGTGATGCGGTTTTGGC
AGTACATCAATGGGCGTGGATAGCGGTTTGACTCACGGGGATTTCCAAGTCTCCACCCCATTGACGTCAA
TGGGAGTTTGTTTTGGCACCAAAATCAACGGGACTTTCCAAAATGTCGTAACAACTCCGCCCCATTGACG
CAAATGGGCGGTAGGCGTGTACGGTGGGAGGTCTATATAAGCAGAGCTCTCTGGCTAACTAGAGAACCCA
CTGCTTACTGGCTTATCGAAATTAATACGACTCACTATAGGGAGACCCAAGCTTGCCACCATGGCTTCTA
ACTTTACTCAGTTCGTTCTCGTCGACAATGGCGGAACTGGCGACGTGACTGTCGCCCCAAGCAACTTCGC
TAACGGGGTCGCTGAATGGATCAGCTCTAACTCGCGATCACAGGCTTACAAAGTAACCTGTAGCGTTCGT
CAGAGCTCTGCGCAGAATCGCAAATACACCATCAAAGTCGAGGTGCCTAAAGTGGCAACCCAGACTGTTG
GTGGTGAAGAGCTTCCTGTAGCCGGATGGAGATCTTACTTAAATATGGAACTAACCATTCCAATTTTCGC
CACGAATTCCGACTGCGAGCTTATTGTTAAGGCAATGCAAGGTCTCCTAAAAGATGGAAACCCGATTCCC
TCGGCCATCGCGGCCAACTCCGGCATCTACGGAGGTGGAGGTGGATCTGGTGGATCTCCTCCACATATGG
CTTACCCATACGATGTTCCAGATTACGCTCCTCCAAAGCTTGGATCCGAATTCCCGGGTCGACTCGAGAT
GTCTCAAGTTCAAGTGCAAGTTCAGAACCCATCTGCTGCTCTCTCAGGGAGCCAAATACTGAACAAGAAC
CAGTCTCTTCTCTCACAGCCTTTGATGAGTATTCCTTCTACTACTAGCTCTCTGCCCTCTGAAAATGCAG
GTAGACCCATTCAAAACTCTGCTTTACCCTCTGCATCTATTACATCCACCAGTGCAGCTGCAGAAAGCAT
AACCCCTACTGTAGAACTAAATGCACTGTGCATGAAACTTGGAAAAAAACCAATGTATAAGCCTGTTGAC
CCTTACTCTCGGATGCAGTCCACCTATAACTACAACATGAGAGGAGGTGCTTATCCCCCGAGGTACTTTT
ACCCATTTCCAGTTCCACCTTTACTTTATCAAGTGGAACTTTCTGTGGGAGGACAGCAATTTAATGGCAA
AGGAAAGACAAGACAGGCTGCGAAACACGATGCTGCTGCCAAAGCGTTGAGGATCCTGCAGAATGAGCCC
CTGCCAGAGAGGCTGGAGGTGAATGGAAGAGAATCCGAAGAAGAAAATCTCAATAAATCTGAAATAAGTC
AAGTGTTTGAGATTGCACTTAAACGGAACTTGCCTGTGAATTTCGAGGTGGCCCGGGAGAGTGGCCCACC
CCACATGAAGAACTTTGTGACCAAGGTTTCGGTTGGGGAGTTTGTGGGGGAAGGTGAAGGGAAAAGCAAG
AAGATTTCAAAGAAAAATGCCGCCATAGCTGTTCTTGAGGAGCTGAAGAAGTTACCGCCCCTGCCTGCAG
TTGAACGAGTAAAGCCTAGAATCAAAAAGAAAACAAAACCCATAGTCAAGCCACAGACAAGCCCAGAATA
TGGCCAGGGGATCAATCCGATTAGCCGACTGGCCCAGATCCAGCAGGCAAAAAAGGAGAAGGAGCCAGAG
TACACGCTCCTCACAGAGCGAGGCCTCCCGCGCCGCAGGGAGTTTGTGATGCAGGTGAAGGTTGGAAACC
ACACTGCAGAAGGAACGGGCACCAACAAGAAGGTGGCCAAGCGCAATGCAGCCGAGAACATGCTGGAGAT
CCTTGGTTTCAAAGTCCCGCAGGCGCAGCCCACCAAACCCGCACTCAAGTCAGAGGAGAAGACACCCATA
AAGAAACCAGGGGATGGAAGAAAAGTAACCTTTTTTGAACCTGGCTCTGGGGATGAAAATGGGACTAGTA
ATAAAGAGGATGAGTTCAGGATGCCTTATCTAAGTCATCAGCAGCTGCCTGCTGGAATTCTTCCCATGGT
GCCCGAGGTCGCCCAGGCTGTAGGAGTTAGTCAAGGACATCACACCAAAGATTTTACCAGGGCAGCTCCG
AATCCTGCCAAGGCCACGGTAACTGCCATGATAGCCCGAGAGTTGTTGTATGGGGGCACCTCGCCCACAG
CCGAGACCATTTTAAAGAATAACATCTCTTCAGGCCACGTACCCCATGGACCTCTCACGAGACCCTCTGA
GCAACTGGACTATCTTTCCAGAGTCCAGGGATTCCAGGTTGAATACAAAGACTTCCCCAAAAACAACAAG
AACGAATTTGTATCTCTTATCAATTGCTCCTCTCAGCCACCTCTGATCAGCCATGGTATCGGCAAGGATG
TGGAGTCCTGCCATGATATGGCTGCGCTGAACATCTTAAAGTTGCTGTCTGAGTTGGACCAACAAAGTAC
AGAGATGCCAAGAACAGGAAACGGACCAATGTCTGTGTGTGGGAGGTGCTGAGCGGCCGCCTAGAGGGCC
CTATTCTATAGTGTCACCTAAATGCTAGAGCTCGCTGATCAGCCTCGACTGTGCCTTCTAGTTGCCAGCC
ATCTGTTGTTTGCCCCTCCCCCGTGCCTTCCTTGACCCTGGAAGGTGCCACTCCCACTGTCCTTTCCTAA
TAAAATGAGGAAATTGCATCGCATTGTCTGAGTAGGTGTCATTCTATTCTGGGGGGTGGGGTGGGGCAGG
ACAGCAAGGGGGAGGATTGGGAAGACAATAGCAGGCATGCTGGGGATGCGGTGGGCTCTATGGCTTCTGA
GGCGGAAAGAACCAGCTGGGGCTCTAGGGGGTATCCCC
[124 nt withheld, positions 3469-3592]
C
[91 nt withheld, positions 3594-3684]
A
[49 nt withheld, positions 3686-3734]
CCTTTGACGTTGGAGTCCACGTTCTTT
[37 nt withheld, positions 3762-3798]
ACCCTATCTCGGTCTATTCTTTTGATTTATAAGGGATTTTGCCGATTTCGGCCTATTGGTTAAAAAATGA
GCTGATTTAACAAAAATTTAACGCGAATTAATTCTGTGGAATGTGTGTCAGTTAGGGTGTGGAAAGTCCC
CAGGCTCCCCAGCAGGCAGAAGTATGCAAAGCATGCATCTCAATTAGTCAGCAACCAGGTGTGGAAAGTC
CCCAGGCTCCCCAGCAGGCAGAAGTATGCAAAGCATGCATCTCAATTAGTCAGCAACCATAGTCCCGCCC
CTAACTCCGCCCATCCCGCCCCTAACTCCGCCCAGTTCCGCCCATTCTCCGCCCCATGGCTGACTAATTT
TTTTTATTTATGCAGAGGCCGAGGCCGCCTCTGCCTCTGAGCTATTCCAGAAGTAGTGAGGAGGCTTTTT
TGGAGGCCTAGGCTTTTGCAAAAAGCTCCCGGGAGCTTGTATATCCATTTTCGGATCTGATCAAGAGACA
GGATGAGGATCGTTTCGCATGATTGAACAAGATGGATTGCACGCAGGTTCTCCGGCCGCTTGGGTGGAGA
GGCTATTCGGCTATGACTGGGCACAACAGACAATCGGCTGCTCTGATGCCGCCGTGTTCCGGCTGTCAGC
GCAGGGGCGCCCGGTTCTTTTTGTCAAGACCGACCTGTCCGGTGCCCTGAATGAACTGCAGGACGAGGCA
GCGCGGCTATCGTGGCTGGCCACGACGGGCGTTCCTTGCGCAGCTGTGCTCGACGTTGTCACTGAAGCGG
GAAGGGACTGGCTGCTATTGGGCGAAGTGCCGGGGCAGGATCTCCTGTCATCTCACCTTGCTCCTGCCGA
GAAAGTATCCATCATGGCTGATGCAATGCGGCGGCTGCATACGCTTGATCCGGCTACCTGCCCATTCGAC
CACCAAGCGAAACATCGCATCGAGCGAGCACGTACTCGGATGGAAGCCGGTCTTGTCGATCAGGATGATC
TGGACGAAGAGCATCAGGGGCTCGCGCCAGCCGAACTGTTCGCCAGGCTCAAGGCGCGCATGCCCGACGG
CGAGGATCTCGTCGTGACCCATGGCGATGCCTGCTTGCCGAATATCATGGTGGAAAATGGCCGCTTTTCT
GGATTCATCGACTGTGGCCGGCTGGGTGTGGCGGACCGCTATCAGGACATAGCGTTGGCTACCCGTGATA
TTGCTGAAGAGCTTGGCGGCGAATGGGCTGACCGCTTCCTCGTGCTTTACGGTATCGCCGCTCCCGATTC
GCAGCGCATCGCCTTCTATCGCCTTCTTGACGAGTTCTTCTGAGCGGGACTCTGGGGTTCGAAATGACCG
ACCAAGCGACGCCCAACCTGCCATCACGAGATTTCGATTCCACCGCCGCCTTCTATGAAAGGTTGGGCTT
CGGAATCGTTTTCCGGGACGCCGGCTGGATGATCCTCCAGCGCGGGGATCTCATGCTGGAGTTCTTCGCC
CACCCCAACTTGTTTATTGCAGCTTATAATGGTTACAAATAAAGCAATAGCATCACAAATTTCACAAATA
AAGCATTTTTTTCACTGCATTCTAGTTGTGGTTTGTCCAAACTCATCAATGTATCTTATCATGTCTGTAT
ACCGTCGACCTCTAGCTAGAGCTTGGCGTAATCATGGTCATAGCTGTTTCCTGTGTGAAATTGTTATCCG
CTCACAATTCCACACAACATACGAGCCGGAAGCATAAAGTGTAAAGCCTGGGGTGCCTAATGAGTGAGCT
AACTCACATTAATTGCGTTGCGCTCACTGCCCGCTTTCCAGTCGGGAAACCTGTCGTGCCAGCTGCATTA
ATGAATCGGCCAACGCGCGGGGAGAGGCGGTTTGCGTATTGGGCGCTCTTCCGCTTCCTCGCTCACTGAC
TCGCTGCGCTCGGTCGTTCGGCTGCGGCGAGCGGTATCAGCTCACTCAAAGGCGGTAATACGGTTATCCA
CAGAATCAGGGGATAACGCAGGAAAGAACATGTGAGCAAAAGGCCAGCAAAAGGCCAGGAACCGTAAAAA
GGCCGCGTTGCTGGCGTTTTTCCATAGGCTCCGCCCCCCTGACGAGCATCACAAAAATCGACGCTCAAGT
CAGAGGTGGCGAAACCCGACAGGACTATAAAGATACCAGGCGTTTCCCCCTGGAAGCTCCCTCGTGCGCT
CTCCTGTTCCGACCCTGCCGCTTACCGGATACCTGTCCGCCTTTCTCCCTTCGGGAAGCGTGGCGCTTTC
TCATAGCTCACGCTGTAGGTATCTCAGTTCGGTGTAGGTCGTTCGCTCCAAGCTGGGCTGTGTGCACGAA
CCCCCCGTTCAGCCCGACCGCTGCGCCTTATCCGGTAACTATCGTCTTGAGTCCAACCCGGTAAGACACG
ACTTATCGCCACTGGCAGCAGCCACTGGTAACAGGATTAGCAGAGCGAGGTATGTAGGCGGTGCTACAGA
GTTCTTGAAGTGGTGGCCTAACTACGGCTACACTAGAAGAACAGTATTTGGTATCTGCGCTCTGCTGAAG
CCAGTTACCTTCGGAAAAAGAGTTGGTAGCTCTTGATCCGGCAAACAAACCACCGCTGGTAGCGGTTTTT
TTGTTTGCAAGCAGCAGATTACGCGCAGAAAAAAAGGATCTCAAGAAGATCCTTTGATCTTTTCTACGGG
GTCTGACGCTCAGTGGAACGAAAACTCACGTTAAGGGATTTTGGTCATGAGATTATCAAAAAGGATCTTC
ACCTAGATCCTTTTAAATTAAAAATGAAGTTTTAAATCAATCTAAAGTATATATGAGTAAACTTGGTCTG
ACAGTTACCAATGCTTAATCAGTGAGGCACCTATCTCAGCGATCTGTCTATTTCGTTCATCCATAGTTGC
CTGACTCCCCGTCGTGTAGATAACTACGATACGGGAGGGCTTACCATCTGGCCCCAGTGCTGCAATGATA
CCGCGAGACCCACGCTCACCGGCTCCAGATTTATCAGCAATAAACCAGCCAGCCGGAAGGGCCGAGCGCA
GAAGTGGTCCTGCAACTTTATCCGCCTCCATCCAGTCTATTAATTGTTGCCGGGAAGCTAGAGTAAGTAG
TTCGCCAGTTAATAGTTTGCGCAACGTTGTTGCCATTGCTACAGGCATCGTGGTGTCACGCTCGTCGTTT
GGTATGGCTTCATTCAGCTCCGGTTCCCAACGATCAAGGCGAGTTACATGATCCCCCATGTTGTGCAAAA
AAGCGGTTAGCTCCTTCGGTCCTCCGATCGTTGTCAGAAGTAAGTTGGCCGCAGTGTTATCACTCATGGT
TATGGCAGCACTGCATAATTCTCTTACTGTCATGCCATCCGTAAGATGCTTTTCTGTGACTGGTGAGTAC
TCAACCAAGTCATTCTGAGAATAGTGTATGCGGCGACCGAGTTGCTCTTGCCCGGCGTCAATACGGGATA
ATACCGCGCCACATAGCAGAACTTTAAAAGTGCTCATCATTGGAAAACGTTCTTCGGGGCGAAAACTCTC
AAGGATCTTACCGCTGTTGAGATCCAGTTCGATGTAACCCACTCGTGCACCCAACTGATCTTCAGCATCT
TTTACTTTCACCAGCGTTTCTGGGTGAGCAAAAACAGGAAGGCAAAATGCCGCAAAAAAGGGAATAAGGG
CGACACGGAAATGTTGAATACTCATACTCTTCCTTTTTCAATATTATTGAAGCATTTATCAGGGTTATTG
TCTCATGAGCGGATACATATTTGAATGTATTTAGAAAAATAAACAAATAGGGGTTCCGCGCACATTTCCC
CGAAAAGTGCCACCTGACGTC
Features (pLannotate 1.2.2; 23 found; start..end, strand, type, name):
     28..80      -  misc_feature   bom (fragment): basis of mobility region from pBR322
    235..614     +  enhancer       CMV enhancer: human cytomegalovirus immediate early enhancer
    615..818     +  promoter       CMV promoter: human cytomegalovirus (CMV) immediate early promoter
    814..847     +  LTR            5' LTR (truncated) (fragment): truncated 5' long terminal repeat (LTR) from HIV-1
    863..881     +  promoter       T7 promoter: promoter for bacteriophage T7 RNA polymerase
    904..1290    +  CDS            MS2: bacteriophage MS2 coat protein binds to a specific stem-loop structure in the viral RNA (Peabody, 1993)
   1333..1359    +  CDS            3xHA (fragment): three tandem HA epitope tags
   1399..3129    +  CDS            STAU1: STAU1_HUMAN - Also known as STAU. Experimental evidence at protein level: Swiss-Prot protein existence level 1. (Microbial infection) Plays a role in virus particles production of many viruses including of HIV-1, HERV-K, ebola virus and influenza virus. Acts by interacting with various viral proteins involved in particle budding process. From Homo sapiens (Human).
   3155..3173    -  promoter       SP6 promoter: promoter for bacteriophage SP6 RNA polymerase
   3199..3423    +  polyA_signal   bGH poly(A) signal: bovine growth hormone polyadenylation signal
   3427..3448    +  promoter       SV40 promoter (fragment): SV40 enhancer and early promoter
   3469..3897    +  rep_origin     f1 ori (sequence partly withheld): f1 bacteriophage origin of replication; arrow indicates direction of (+) strand synthesis
   3911..4240    +  promoter       SV40 promoter: SV40 enhancer and early promoter
   4307..5098    +  CDS            neo: KKA2_KLEPN - Also known as kan, nptII. Experimental evidence at protein level: Swiss-Prot protein existence level 1. Resistance to kanamycin, neomycin, paromomycin, ribostamycin, butirosin and gentamicin B. From Klebsiella pneumoniae.
   5122..5280    +  CDS            ble (fragment): BLE_KLEPN - Experimental evidence at protein level: Swiss-Prot protein existence level 1. Binding protein with a strong affinity to the bleomycin family of antibiotics. Binds to CL990; an antimitotic-antibiotic compound. From Klebsiella pneumoniae.
   5275..5396    +  polyA_signal   SV40 poly(A) signal: SV40 polyadenylation signal
   5469..5485    -  protein_bind   lac operator: The lac repressor binds to the lac operator to inhibit transcription in E. coli. This inhibition can be relieved by adding lactose or isopropyl-β-D-thiogalactopyranoside (IPTG). lac repressor encoded by lacI
   5493..5523    -  promoter       lac promoter: promoter for the E. coli lac operon
   5538..5559    -  protein_bind   CAP binding site: CAP binding activates transcription in the presence of cAMP. E. coli catabolite activator protein
   5572..5664    -  CDS            lacI (fragment): lac repressor; lacI; The lac repressor binds to the lac operator to inhibit transcription in E. coli. This inhibition can be relieved by adding lactose or isopropyl-β-D-thiogalactopyranoside (IPTG).
   5847..6432    -  rep_origin     ori: high-copy-number ColE1/pMB1/pBR322/pUC origin of replication
   6603..7463    -  CDS            AmpR: β-lactamase; bla; confers resistance to ampicillin, carbenicillin, and related antibiotics
   7464..7568    -  promoter       AmpR promoter: bla
