>Addgene plasmid #147740 | pcDNA3.1-MS2-HA-HsStaufen1-T3_V | addgene full sequence | sequence record 420985 | Addgene NGS Result
AGCATCTTACGGATGGCATGACAGTAAGAGAATTATGCAGTGCTGCCATAACCATGAGTGATAACACTGC
GGCCAACTTACTTCTGACAACGATCGGAGGACCGAAGGAGCTAACCGCTTTTTTGCACAACATGGGGGAT
CATGTAACTCGCCTTGATCGTTGGGAACCGGAGCTGAATGAAGCCATACCAAACGACGAGCGTGACACCA
CGATGCCTGTAGCAATGGCAACAACGTTGCGCAAACTATTAACTGGCGAACTACTTACTCTAGCTTCCCG
GCAACAATTAATAGACTGGATGGAGGCGGATAAAGTTGCAGGACCACTTCTGCGCTCGGCCCTTCCGGCT
GGCTGGTTTATTGCTGATAAATCTGGAGCCGGTGAGCGTGGGTCTCGCGGTATCATTGCAGCACTGGGGC
CAGATGGTAAGCCCTCCCGTATCGTAGTTATCTACACGACGGGGAGTCAGGCAACTATGGATGAACGAAA
TAGACAGATCGCTGAGATAGGTGCCTCACTGATTAAGCATTGGTAACTGTCAGACCAAGTTTACTCATAT
ATACTTTAGATTGATTTAAAACTTCATTTTTAATTTAAAAGGATCTAGGTGAAGATCCTTTTTGATAATC
TCATGACCAAAATCCCTTAACGTGAGTTTTCGTTCCACTGAGCGTCAGACCCCGTAGAAAAGATCAAAGG
ATCTTCTTGAGATCCTTTTTTTCTGCGCGTAATCTGCTGCTTGCAAACAAAAAAACCACCGCTACCAGCG
GTGGTTTGTTTGCCGGATCAAGAGCTACCAACTCTTTTTCCGAAGGTAACTGGCTTCAGCAGAGCGCAGA
TACCAAATACTGTTCTTCTAGTGTAGCCGTAGTTAGGCCACCACTTCAAGAACTCTGTAGCACCGCCTAC
ATACCTCGCTCTGCTAATCCTGTTACCAGTGGCTGCTGCCAGTGGCGATAAGTCGTGTCTTACCGGGTTG
GACTCAAGACGATAGTTACCGGATAAGGCGCAGCGGTCGGGCTGAACGGGGGGTTCGTGCACACAGCCCA
GCTTGGAGCGAACGACCTACACCGAACTGAGATACCTACAGCGTGAGCTATGAGAAAGCGCCACGCTTCC
CGAAGGGAGAAAGGCGGACAGGTATCCGGTAAGCGGCAGGGTCGGAACAGGAGAGCGCACGAGGGAGCTT
CCAGGGGGAAACGCCTGGTATCTTTATAGTCCTGTCGGGTTTCGCCACCTCTGACTTGAGCGTCGATTTT
TGTGATGCTCGTCAGGGGGGCGGAGCCTATGGAAAAACGCCAGCAACGCGGCCTTTTTACGGTTCCTGGC
CTTTTGCTGGCCTTTTGCTCACATGTTCTTTCCTGCGTTATCCCCTGATTCTGTGGATAACCGTATTACC
GCCTTTGAGTGAGCTGATACCGCTCGCCGCAGCCGAACGACCGAGCGCAGCGAGTCAGTGAGCGAGGAAG
CGGAAGAGCGCCCAATACGCAAACCGCCTCTCCCCGCGCGTTGGCCGATTCATTAATGCAGCTGGCACGA
CAGGTTTCCCGACTGGAAAGCGGGCAGTGAGCGCAACGCAATTAATGTGAGTTAGCTCACTCATTAGGCA
CCCCAGGCTTTACACTTTATGCTTCCGGCTCGTATGTTGTGTGGAATTGTGAGCGGATAACAATTTCACA
CAGGAAACAGCTATGACCATGATTACGCCAAGCTCTAGCTAGAGGTCGACGGTATACAGACATGATAAGA
TACATTGATGAGTTTGGACAAACCACAACTAGAATGCAGTGAAAAAAATGCTTTATTTGTGAAATTTGTG
ATGCTATTGCTTTATTTGTAACCATTATAAGCTGCAATAAACAAGTTGGGGTGGGCGAAGAACTCCAGCA
TGAGATCCCCGCGCTGGAGGATCATCCAGCCGGCGTCCCGGAAAACGATTCCGAAGCCCAACCTTTCATA
GAAGGCGGCGGTGGAATCGAAATCTCGTGATGGCAGGTTGGGCGTCGCTTGGTCGGTCATTTCGAACCCC
AGAGTCCCGCTCAGAAGAACTCGTCAAGAAGGCGATAGAAGGCGATGCGCTGCGAATCGGGAGCGGCGAT
ACCGTAAAGCACGAGGAAGCGGTCAGCCCATTCGCCGCCAAGCTCTTCAGCAATATCACGGGTAGCCAAC
GCTATGTCCTGATAGCGGTCCGCCACACCCAGCCGGCCACAGTCGATGAATCCAGAAAAGCGGCCATTTT
CCACCATGATATTCGGCAAGCAGGCATCGCCATGGGTCACGACGAGATCCTCGCCGTCGGGCATGCGCGC
CTTGAGCCTGGCGAACAGTTCGGCTGGCGCGAGCCCCTGATGCTCTTCGTCCAGATCATCCTGATCGACA
AGACCGGCTTCCATCCGAGTACGTGCTCGCTCGATGCGATGTTTCGCTTGGTGGTCGAATGGGCAGGTAG
CCGGATCAAGCGTATGCAGCCGCCGCATTGCATCAGCCATGATGGATACTTTCTCGGCAGGAGCAAGGTG
AGATGACAGGAGATCCTGCCCCGGCACTTCGCCCAATAGCAGCCAGTCCCTTCCCGCTTCAGTGACAACG
TCGAGCACAGCTGCGCAAGGAACGCCCGTCGTGGCCAGCCACGATAGCCGCGCTGCCTCGTCCTGCAGTT
CATTCAGGGCACCGGACAGGTCGGTCTTGACAAAAAGAACCGGGCGCCCCTGCGCTGACAGCCGGAACAC
GGCGGCATCAGAGCAGCCGATTGTCTGTTGTGCCCAGTCATAGCCGAATAGCCTCTCCACCCAAGCGGCC
GGAGAACCTGCGTGCAATCCATCTTGTTCAATCATGCGAAACGATCCTCATCCTGTCTCTTGATCAGATC
CGAAAATGGATATACAAGCTCCCGGGAGCTTTTTGCAAAAGCCTAGGCCTCCAAAAAAGCCTCCTCACTA
CTTCTGGAATAGCTCAGAGGCAGAGGCGGCCTCGGCCTCTGCATAAATAAAAAAAATTAGTCAGCCATGG
GGCGGAGAATGGGCGGAACTGGGCGGAGTTAGGGGCGGGATGGGCGGAGTTAGGGGCGGGACTATGGTTG
CTGACTAATTGAGATGCATGCTTTGCATACTTCTGCCTGCTGGGGAGCCTGGGGACTTTCCACACCTGGT
TGCTGACTAATTGAGATGCATGCTTTGCATACTTCTGCCTGCTGGGGAGCCTGGGGACTTTCCACACCCT
AACTGACACACATTCCACAGAATTAATTCGCGTTAAATTTTTGTTAAATCAGCTCATTTTTTAACCAATA
GGCCGAAATCGGCAAAATCCCTTATAAATCAAAAGAATAGACCGAGATAGGGT
[37 nt withheld, positions 3344-3380]
AAAGAACGTGGACTCCAACGTCAAAGG
[49 nt withheld, positions 3408-3456]
T
[91 nt withheld, positions 3458-3548]
G
[124 nt withheld, positions 3550-3673]
GGGGATACCCCCTAGAGCCCCAGCTGGTTCTTTCCGCCTCAGAAGCCATAGAGCCCACCGCATCCCCAGC
ATGCCTGCTATTGTCTTCCCAATCCTCCCCCTTGCTGTCCTGCCCCACCCCACCCCCCAGAATAGAATGA
CACCTACTCAGACAATGCGATGCAATTTCCTCATTTTATTAGGAAAGGACAGTGGGAGTGGCACCTTCCA
GGGTCAAGGAAGGCACGGGGGAGGGGCAAACAACAGATGGCTGGCAACTAGAAGGCACAGTCGAGGCTGA
TCAGCGAGCTCTAGCATTTAGGTGACACTATAGAATAGGGCCCTCTAGGCGGCCGCTCAGCACCTCCCAC
ACACAGACATTGGTCCGTTTCCTGTTCTTGGCATCTCTGTACTTTGTTGGTCCAACTCAGACAGCAACTT
TAAGATGTTCAGCGCAGCCATATCATGGCAGGACTCCACATCCTTGCCGATACCATGGCTGATCAGAGGT
GGCTGAGAGGAGCAATTGATAAGAGATACAAATTCGTTCTTGTTGTTTTTGGGGAAGTCTTTGTATTCAA
CCTGGAATCCCTGGACTCTGGAAAGATAGTCCAGTTGCTCAGAGGGTCTCGTGAGAGGTCCATGGGGTAC
GTGGCCTGAAGAGATGTTATTCTTTAAAATGGTCTCGGCTGTGGGCGAGGTGCCCCCATACAACAACTCT
CGGGCTATCATGGCAGTTACCGTGGCCTTGGCAGGATTCGGAGCTGCCCTGGTAAAATCTTTGGTGTGAT
GTCCTTGACTAACTCCTACAGCCTGGGCGACCTCGGGCACCATGGGAAGAATTCCAGCAGGCAGCTGCTG
ATGACTTAGATAAGGCATCCTGAACTCATCCTCTTTATTACTAGTCCCATTTTCATCCCCAGAGCCAGGT
TCAAAAAAGGTTACTTTTCTTCCATCCCCTGGTTTCTTTATGGGTGTCTTCTCCTCTGACTTGAGTGCGG
GTTTGGTGGGCTGCGCCTGCGGGACTTTGAAACCAAGGATCTCCAGCATGTTCTCGGCTGCATTGTGCTT
GGCCACCTTCTTGTTGGTGCCCGTTCCTTCTGCAGTGTGGTTTCCAACCTTCACCTGCATCACAAACTCC
CTGCGGCGCGGGAGGCCTCGCTCTGTGAGGAGCGTGTACTCTGGCTCCTTCTCCTTTTTTGCCTGCTGGA
TCTGGGCCAGTCGGCTAATCGGATTGATCCCCTGGCCATATTCTGGGCTTGTCTGTGGCTTGACTATGGG
TTTTGTTTTCTTTTTGATTCTAGGCTTTACTCGTTCAACTGCAGGCAGGGGCGGTAACTTCTTCAGCTCC
TCAAGAACAGCTATGGCGGCATTTTTCTTTGAAATCTTCTTGCTTTTCCCTTCACCTTCCCCCACAAACT
CCCCAACCGAAACCTTGGTCACAAAGTTCTTCATGTGGGGTGGGCCACTCTCCCGGGCCACCTCGAAATT
CACAGGCAAGTTCCGTTTAAGTGCAATCTCAAACACTTGACTTATTTCAGATTTATTGAGATTTTCTTCT
TCGGATTCTCTTCCATTCACCTCCAGCCTCTCTGGCAGGGGCTCATTCTGCAGGATCCTCAACGCTTTGG
CAGCAGCATCGTGTTTCGCAGCCTGTCTTGTCTTTCCTTTGCCATTAAATTGCTGTCCTCCCACAGAAAG
TTCCACTTGATAAAGTAAAGGTGGAACTGGAAATGGGTAAAAGTACCTCGGGGGATAAGCACCTCCTCTC
ATGTTGTAGTTATAGGTGGACTGCATCCGAGAGTAAGGGTCAACAGGCTTATACATTGGTTTTTTTCCAA
GTTTCATGCACAGTGCATTTAGTTCTACAGTAGGGGTTATGCTTTCTGCAGCTGCACTGGTGGATGTAAT
AGATGCAGAGGGTAAAGCAGAGTTTTGAATGGGTCTACCTGCATTTTCAGAGGGCAGAGAGCTAGTAGTA
GAAGGAATACTCATCAAAGGCTGTGAGAGAAGAGACTGGTTCTTGTTCAGTATTTGGCTCCCTGAGAGAG
CAGCAGATGGGTTCTGAACTTGCACTTGAACTTGAGACATCTCGAGTCGACCCGGGAATTCGGATCCAAG
CTTTGGAGGAGCGTAATCTGGAACATCGTATGGGTAAGCCATATGTGGAGGAGATCCACCAGATCCACCT
CCACCTCCGTAGATGCCGGAGTTGGCCGCGATGGCCGAGGGAATCGGGTTTCCATCTTTTAGGAGACCTT
GCATTGCCTTAACAATAAGCTCGCAGTCGGAATTCGTGGCGAAAATTGGAATGGTTAGTTCCATATTTAA
GTAAGATCTCCATCCGGCTACAGGAAGCTCTTCACCACCAACAGTCTGGGTTGCCACTTTAGGCACCTCG
ACTTTGATGGTGTATTTGCGATTCTGCGCAGAGCTCTGACGAACGCTACAGGTTACTTTGTAAGCCTGTG
ATCGCGAGTTAGAGCTGATCCATTCAGCGACCCCGTTAGCGAAGTTGCTTGGGGCGACAGTCACGTCGCC
AGTTCCGCCATTGTCGACGAGAACGAACTGAGTAAAGTTAGAAGCCATGGTGGCAAGCTTGGGTCTCCCT
ATAGTGAGTCGTATTAATTTCGATAAGCCAGTAAGCAGTGGGTTCTCTAGTTAGCCAGAGAGCTCTGCTT
ATATAGACCTCCCACCGTACACGCCTACCGCCCATTTGCGTCAATGGGGCGGAGTTGTTACGACATTTTG
GAAAGTCCCGTTGATTTTGGTGCCAAAACAAACTCCCATTGACGTCAATGGGGTGGAGACTTGGAAATCC
CCGTGAGTCAAACCGCTATCCACGCCCATTGATGTACTGCCAAAACCGCATCACCATGGTAATAGCGATG
ACTAATACGTAGATGTACTGCCAAGTAGGAAAGTCCCATAAGGTCATGTACTGGGCATAATGCCAGGCGG
GCCATTTACCGTCATTGACGTCAATAGGGGGCGTACTTGGCATATGATACACTTGATGTACTGCCAAGTG
GGCAGTTTACCGTAAATACTCCACCCATTGACGTCAATGGAAAGTCCCTATTGGCGTTACTATGGGAACA
TACGTCATTATTGACGTCAATGGGCGGGGGTCGTTGGGCGGTCAGCCAGGCGGGCCATTTACCGTAAGTT
ATGTAACGCGGAACTCCATATATGGGCTATGAACTAATGACCCCGTAATTGATTACTATTAATAACTAGT
CAATAATCAATGTCAACGCGTATATCTGGCCCGTACATCGCGAAGCAGCGCAAAACGCCTAACCCTAAGC
AGATTCTTCATGCAATTGTCGGTCAAGCCTTGCCTTGTTGTAGCTTAAATTTTGCTCGCGCACTACTCAG
CGACCTCCAACACACAAGCAGGGAGCAGATACTGGCTTAACTATGCGGCATCAGAGCAGATTGTACTGAG
AGTGCACCATAGGGGATCGGGAGATCTCCCGATCCGTCGACGTCAGGTGGCACTTTTCGGGGAAATGTGC
GCGGAACCCCTATTTGTTTATTTTTCTAAATACATTCAAATATGTATCCGCTCATGAGACAATAACCCTG
ATAAATGCTTCAATAATATTGAAAAAGGAAGAGTATGAGTATTCAACATTTCCGTGTCGCCCTTATTCCC
TTTTTTGCGGCATTTTGCCTTCCTGTTTTTGCTCACCCAGAAACGCTGGTGAAAGTAAAAGATGCTGAAG
ATCAGTTGGGTGCACGAGTGGGTTACATCGAACTGGATCTCAACAGCGGTAAGATCCTTGAGAGTTTTCG
CCCCGAAGAACGTTTTCCAATGATGAGCACTTTTAAAGTTCTGCTATGTGGCGCGGTATTATCCCGTATT
GACGCCGGGCAAGAGCAACTCGGTCGCCGCATACACTATTCTCAGAATGACTTGGTTGAGTACTCACCAG
TCACAGAAA
Features (pLannotate 1.2.2; 23 found; start..end, strand, type, name):
    707..1295    +  rep_origin     ori: high-copy-number ColE1/pMB1/pBR322/pUC origin of replication
   1478..1570    +  CDS            lacI (fragment): lac repressor; lacI; The lac repressor binds to the lac operator to inhibit transcription in E. coli. This inhibition can be relieved by adding lactose or isopropyl-β-D-thiogalactopyranoside (IPTG).
   1583..1604    +  protein_bind   CAP binding site: CAP binding activates transcription in the presence of cAMP. E. coli catabolite activator protein
   1619..1649    +  promoter       lac promoter: promoter for the E. coli lac operon
   1657..1673    +  protein_bind   lac operator: The lac repressor binds to the lac operator to inhibit transcription in E. coli. This inhibition can be relieved by adding lactose or isopropyl-β-D-thiogalactopyranoside (IPTG). lac repressor encoded by lacI
   1746..1867    -  polyA_signal   SV40 poly(A) signal: SV40 polyadenylation signal
   1862..2020    -  CDS            ble (fragment): BLE_KLEPN - Experimental evidence at protein level: Swiss-Prot protein existence level 1. Binding protein with a strong affinity to the bleomycin family of antibiotics. Binds to CL990; an antimitotic-antibiotic compound. From Klebsiella pneumoniae.
   2044..2835    -  CDS            neo: KKA2_KLEPN - Also known as kan, nptII. Experimental evidence at protein level: Swiss-Prot protein existence level 1. Resistance to kanamycin, neomycin, paromomycin, ribostamycin, butirosin and gentamicin B. From Klebsiella pneumoniae.
   2902..3231    -  promoter       SV40 promoter: SV40 enhancer and early promoter
   3245..3673    -  rep_origin     f1 ori (sequence partly withheld): f1 bacteriophage origin of replication; arrow indicates direction of (+) strand synthesis
   3694..3715    -  promoter       SV40 promoter (fragment): SV40 enhancer and early promoter
   3719..3943    -  polyA_signal   bGH poly(A) signal: bovine growth hormone polyadenylation signal
   3969..3987    +  promoter       SP6 promoter: promoter for bacteriophage SP6 RNA polymerase
   4013..5743    -  CDS            STAU1: STAU1_HUMAN - Also known as STAU. Experimental evidence at protein level: Swiss-Prot protein existence level 1. (Microbial infection) Plays a role in virus particles production of many viruses including of HIV-1, HERV-K, ebola virus and influenza virus. Acts by interacting with various viral proteins involved in particle budding process. From Homo sapiens (Human).
   5783..5809    -  CDS            3xHA (fragment): three tandem HA epitope tags
   5852..6238    -  CDS            MS2: bacteriophage MS2 coat protein binds to a specific stem-loop structure in the viral RNA (Peabody, 1993)
   6261..6279    -  promoter       T7 promoter: promoter for bacteriophage T7 RNA polymerase
   6295..6328    -  LTR            5' LTR (truncated) (fragment): truncated 5' long terminal repeat (LTR) from HIV-1
   6324..6527    -  promoter       CMV promoter: human cytomegalovirus (CMV) immediate early promoter
   6528..6907    -  enhancer       CMV enhancer: human cytomegalovirus immediate early enhancer
   7062..7114    +  misc_feature   bom (fragment): basis of mobility region from pBR322
   7173..7277    +  promoter       AmpR promoter: bla
   7278..536     +  CDS            AmpR (across the origin): β-lactamase; bla; confers resistance to ampicillin, carbenicillin, and related antibiotics
