[The description below was written by a language model from this plasmid's Addgene catalogue record and pLannotate feature annotations shown in this document.]
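Description:
pcDNA3.1-MS2-HA-HsStaufen1-T3_V is a mammalian expression plasmid of about 7.6 kb that encodes human Staufen1 (STAU1) fused at its N-terminus to the bacteriophage MS2 coat protein and an HA epitope. The catalogue lists the backbone as unknown, but the name and the annotated features match a pcDNA3.1-type vector. It has a high-copy ColE1/pUC origin and an ampicillin resistance gene (β-lactamase with its own promoter) for propagation and selection in E. coli, plus an f1 origin. An SV40 early promoter drives a neomycin phosphotransferase gene followed by an SV40 polyadenylation signal, which would allow G418 selection of transfected mammalian cells. Small lac promoter/operator, lacI, ble and HIV-1 LTR fragments are also annotated; these look like backbone remnants or short similarity matches rather than functional parts.

The expression cassette consists of the CMV immediate-early enhancer and promoter, the MS2 coat protein coding sequence, a short HA tag (annotated as a fragment of 3xHA, consistent with a single copy), the STAU1 open reading frame of about 1.7 kb, and the bovine growth hormone polyadenylation signal. T7 and SP6 promoters flank the insert. "T3" presumably denotes a transcript variant, and the depositor cites an NCBI reference mRNA as the sequence source. The MS2 coat protein binds a specific RNA stem-loop, so such fusions are typically used in tethering assays that recruit the protein to a reporter mRNA carrying MS2 binding sites, with HA allowing detection. The record itself states only mammalian expression as the purpose. The depositor sequence and the repository's sequencing result carry the same set of features in opposite orientation and differ by only three nucleotides in length.
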