Addgene plasmid #147740: pcDNA3.1-MS2-HA-HsStaufen1-T3_V
Purpose: Mammalian Expression of HsStaufen1-T3
Depositing lab: Elisa Izaurralde.
Backbone
  Vector backbone: Unknown
  Vector type: Mammalian Expression
Growth in bacteria
  Bacterial resistance: Ampicillin, 100 μg/mL
  Growth temperature: 37°C
  Growth strain: DH5alpha
  Copy number: High Copy
Gene/Insert
  Gene/Insert name: HsStaufen1-T3
  Species: H. sapiens (human)
  Entrez Gene: STAU1 (a.k.a. PPP1R150, STAU)
  Cloning method: Unknown
Terms and licenses: Academic/Nonprofit Terms; Industry Terms: Not Available to Industry
Depositor comments: Sequence given by NCBI: NM_017453.2 Plasmids from this collection were made available to the research community and donated after the lab closed. Please note that the sequence provided by the depositing laboratory may be theoretical/predicted or based on Sanger sequencing results. There may be discrepancies between sequencing results obtained by Addgene and the depositor sequence. If an Addgene verified sequence is not available, please contact before placing your order to request that our lab fully sequence the plasmid.
How to cite: pcDNA3.1-MS2-HA-HsStaufen1-T3_V was a gift from Elisa Izaurralde (Addgene plasmid # 147740)
